>Addgene plasmid #179547 | dCas9-CBP HAT | addgene full sequence | sequence record 354768 | Addgene NGS Result
CATTTTCTCCTCCTTGTATAAATCCTGGTTGCTGTCTCTTTATGAGGAGTTGTGGCCCGTTGTCAGGCAA
CGTGGCGTGGTGTGCACTGTGTTTGCTGACGCAACCCCCACTGGTTGGGGCATTGCCACCACCTGTCAGC
TCCTTTCCGGGACTTTCGCTTTCCCCCTCCCTATTGCCACGGCGGAACTCATCGCCGCCTGCCTTGCCCG
CTGCTGGACAGGGGCTCGGCTGTTGGGCACTGACAATTCCGTGGTGTTGTCGGGGAAATCATCGTCCTTT
CCTTGGCTGCTCGCCTGTGTTGCCACCTGGATTCTGCGCGGGACGTCCTTCTGCTACGTCCCTTCGGCCC
TCAATCCAGCGGACCTTCCTTCCCGCGGCCTGCTGCCGGCTCTGCGGCCTCTTCCGCGTCTTCGCCTTCG
CCCTCAGACGAGTCGGATCTCCCTTTGGGCCGCCTCCCCGCGTCGACTTTAAGACCAATGACTTACAAGG
CAGCTGTAGATCTTAGCCACTTTTTAAAAGAAAAGGGGGGACTGGAAGGGCTAATTCACTCCCAACGAAG
ACAAGATCTGCTTTTTGCTTGTACTGGGTCTCTCTGGTTAGACCAGATCTGAGCCTGGGAGCTCTCTGGC
TAACTAGGGAACCCACTGCTTAAGCCTCAATAAAGCTTGCCTTGAGTGCTTCAAGTAGTGTGTGCCCGTC
TGTTGTGTGACTCTGGTAACTAGAGATCCCTCAGACCCTTTTAGTCAGTGTGGAAAATCTCTAGCAGGGC
CCGTTTAAACCCGCTGATCAGCCTCGACTGTGCCTTCTAGTTGCCAGCCATCTGTTGTTTGCCCCTCCCC
CGTGCCTTCCTTGACCCTGGAAGGTGCCACTCCCACTGTCCTTTCCTAATAAAATGAGGAAATTGCATCG
CATTGTCTGAGTAGGTGTCATTCTATTCTGGGGGGTGGGGTGGGGCAGGACAGCAAGGGGGAGGATTGGG
AAGACAATAGCAGGCATGCTGGGGATGCGGTGGGCTCTATGGCTTCTGAGGCGGAAAGAACCAGCTGGGG
CTCTAGGGGGTATCCCC
[124 nt withheld, positions 1068-1191]
C
[91 nt withheld, positions 1193-1283]
A
[49 nt withheld, positions 1285-1333]
CCTTTGACGTTGGAGTCCACGTTCTTT
[37 nt withheld, positions 1361-1397]
ACCCTATCTCGGTCTATTCTTTTGATTTATAAGGGATTTTGCCGATTTCGGCCTATTGGTTAAAAAATGA
GCTGATTTAACAAAAATTTAACGCGAATTAATTCTGTGGAATGTGTGTCAGTTAGGGTGTGGAAAGTCCC
CAGGCTCCCCAGCAGGCAGAAGTATGCAAAGCATGCATCTCAATTAGTCAGCAACCAGGTGTGGAAAGTC
CCCAGGCTCCCCAGCAGGCAGAAGTATGCAAAGCATGCATCTCAATTAGTCAGCAACCATAGTCCCGCCC
CTAACTCCGCCCATCCCGCCCCTAACTCCGCCCAGTTCCGCCCATTCTCCGCCCCATGGCTGACTAATTT
TTTTTATTTATGCAGAGGCCGAGGCCGCCTCTGCCTCTGAGCTATTCCAGAAGTAGTGAGGAGGCTTTTT
TGGAGGCCTAGGCTTTTGCAAAAAGCTCCCGGGAGCTTGTATATCCATTTTCGGATCTGATCAGCACGTG
TTGACAATTAATCATCGGCATAGTATATCGGCATAGTATAATACGACAAGGTGAGGAACTAAACCATGGC
CAAGTTGACCAGTGCCGTTCCGGTGCTCACCGCGCGCGACGTCGCCGGAGCGGTCGAGTTCTGGACCGAC
CGGCTCGGGTTCTCCCGGGACTTCGTGGAGGACGACTTCGCCGGTGTGGTCCGGGACGACGTGACCCTGT
TCATCAGCGCGGTCCAGGACCAGGTGGTGCCGGACAACACCCTGGCCTGGGTGTGGGTGCGCGGCCTGGA
CGAGCTGTACGCCGAGTGGTCGGAGGTCGTGTCCACGAACTTCCGGGACGCCTCCGGGCCGGCCATGACC
GAGATCGGCGAGCAGCCGTGGGGGCGGGAGTTCGCCCTGCGCGACCCGGCCGGCAACTGCGTGCACTTCG
TGGCCGAGGAGCAGGACTGACACGTGCTACGAGATTTCGATTCCACCGCCGCCTTCTATGAAAGGTTGGG
CTTCGGAATCGTTTTCCGGGACGCCGGCTGGATGATCCTCCAGCGCGGGGATCTCATGCTGGAGTTCTTC
GCCCACCCCAACTTGTTTATTGCAGCTTATAATGGTTACAAATAAAGCAATAGCATCACAAATTTCACAA
ATAAAGCATTTTTTTCACTGCATTCTAGTTGTGGTTTGTCCAAACTCATCAATGTATCTTATCATGTCTG
TATACCGTCGACCTCTAGCTAGAGCTTGGCGTAATCATGGTCATAGCTGTTTCCTGTGTGAAATTGTTAT
CCGCTCACAATTCCACACAACATACGAGCCGGAAGCATAAAGTGTAAAGCCTGGGGTGCCTAATGAGTGA
GCTAACTCACATTAATTGCGTTGCGCTCACTGCCCGCTTTCCAGTCGGGAAACCTGTCGTGCCAGCTGCA
TTAATGAATCGGCCAACGCGCGGGGAGAGGCGGTTTGCGTATTGGGCGCTCTTCCGCTTCCTCGCTCACT
GACTCGCTGCGCTCGGTCGTTCGGCTGCGGCGAGCGGTATCAGCTCACTCAAAGGCGGTAATACGGTTAT
CCACAGAATCAGGGGATAACGCAGGAAAGAACATGTGAGCAAAAGGCCAGCAAAAGGCCAGGAACCGTAA
AAAGGCCGCGTTGCTGGCGTTTTTCCATAGGCTCCGCCCCCCTGACGAGCATCACAAAAATCGACGCTCA
AGTCAGAGGTGGCGAAACCCGACAGGACTATAAAGATACCAGGCGTTTCCCCCTGGAAGCTCCCTCGTGC
GCTCTCCTGTTCCGACCCTGCCGCTTACCGGATACCTGTCCGCCTTTCTCCCTTCGGGAAGCGTGGCGCT
TTCTCATAGCTCACGCTGTAGGTATCTCAGTTCGGTGTAGGTCGTTCGCTCCAAGCTGGGCTGTGTGCAC
GAACCCCCCGTTCAGCCCGACCGCTGCGCCTTATCCGGTAACTATCGTCTTGAGTCCAACCCGGTAAGAC
ACGACTTATCGCCACTGGCAGCAGCCACTGGTAACAGGATTAGCAGAGCGAGGTATGTAGGCGGTGCTAC
AGAGTTCTTGAAGTGGTGGCCTAACTACGGCTACACTAGAAGAACAGTATTTGGTATCTGCGCTCTGCTG
AAGCCAGTTACCTTCGGAAAAAGAGTTGGTAGCTCTTGATCCGGCAAACAAACCACCGCTGGTAGCGGTG
GTTTTTTTGTTTGCAAGCAGCAGATTACGCGCAGAAAAAAAGGATCTCAAGAAGATCCTTTGATCTTTTC
TACGGGGTCTGACGCTCAGTGGAACGAAAACTCACGTTAAGGGATTTTGGTCATGAGATTATCAAAAAGG
ATCTTCACCTAGATCCTTTTAAATTAAAAATGAAGTTTTAAATCAATCTAAAGTATATATGAGTAAACTT
GGTCTGACAGTTACCAATGCTTAATCAGTGAGGCACCTATCTCAGCGATCTGTCTATTTCGTTCATCCAT
AGTTGCCTGACTCCCCGTCGTGTAGATAACTACGATACGGGAGGGCTTACCATCTGGCCCCAGTGCTGCA
ATGATACCGCGAGACCCACGCTCACCGGCTCCAGATTTATCAGCAATAAACCAGCCAGCCGGAAGGGCCG
AGCGCAGAAGTGGTCCTGCAACTTTATCCGCCTCCATCCAGTCTATTAATTGTTGCCGGGAAGCTAGAGT
AAGTAGTTCGCCAGTTAATAGTTTGCGCAACGTTGTTGCCATTGCTACAGGCATCGTGGTGTCACGCTCG
TCGTTTGGTATGGCTTCATTCAGCTCCGGTTCCCAACGATCAAGGCGAGTTACATGATCCCCCATGTTGT
GCAAAAAAGCGGTTAGCTCCTTCGGTCCTCCGATCGTTGTCAGAAGTAAGTTGGCCGCAGTGTTATCACT
CATGGTTATGGCAGCACTGCATAATTCTCTTACTGTCATGCCATCCGTAAGATGCTTTTCTGTGACTGGT
GAGTACTCAACCAAGTCATTCTGAGAATAGTGTATGCGGCGACCGAGTTGCTCTTGCCCGGCGTCAATAC
GGGATAATACCGCGCCACATAGCAGAACTTTAAAAGTGCTCATCATTGGAAAACGTTCTTCGGGGCGAAA
ACTCTCAAGGATCTTACCGCTGTTGAGATCCAGTTCGATGTAACCCACTCGTGCACCCAACTGATCTTCA
GCATCTTTTACTTTCACCAGCGTTTCTGGGTGAGCAAAAACAGGAAGGCAAAATGCCGCAAAAAAGGGAA
TAAGGGCGACACGGAAATGTTGAATACTCATACTCTTCCTTTTTCAATATTATTGAAGCATTTATCAGGG
TTATTGTCTCATGAGCGGATACATATTTGAATGTATTTAGAAAAATAAACAAATAGGGGTTCCGCGCACA
TTTCCCCGAAAAGTGCCACCTGACGTCGACGGATCGGGAGATCTCCCGATCCCCTATGGTGCACTCTCAG
TACAATCTGCTCTGATGCCGCATAGTTAAGCCAGTATCTGCTCCCTGCTTGTGTGTTGGAGGTCGCTGAG
TAGTGCGCGAGCAAAATTTAAGCTACAACAAGGCAAGGCTTGACCGACAATTGCATGAAGAATCTGCTTA
GGGTTAGGCGTTTTGCGCTGCTTCGCGATGTACGGGCCAGATATACGCGTTGACATTGATTATTGACTAG
TTATTAATAGTAATCAATTACGGGGTCATTAGTTCATAGCCCATATATGGAGTTCCGCGTTACATAACTT
ACGGTAAATGGCCCGCCTGGCTGACCGCCCAACGACCCCCGCCCATTGACGTCAATAATGACGTATGTTC
CCATAGTAACGCCAATAGGGACTTTCCATTGACGTCAATGGGTGGAGTATTTACGGTAAACTGCCCACTT
GGCAGTACATCAAGTGTATCATATGCCAAGTACGCCCCCTATTGACGTCAATGACGGTAAATGGCCCGCC
TGGCATTATGCCCAGTACATGACCTTATGGGACTTTCCTACTTGGCAGTACATCTACGTATTAGTCATCG
CTATTACCATGGTGATGCGGTTTTGGCAGTACATCAATGGGCGTGGATAGCGGTTTGACTCACGGGGATT
TCCAAGTCTCCACCCCATTGACGTCAATGGGAGTTTGTTTTGGCACCAAAATCAACGGGACTTTCCAAAA
TGTCGTAACAACTCCGCCCCATTGACGCAAATGGGCGGTAGGCGTGTACGGTGGGAGGTCTATATAAGCA
GCGCGTTTTGCCTGTACTGGGTCTCTCTGGTTAGACCAGATCTGAGCCTGGGAGCTCTCTGGCTAACTAG
GGAACCCACTGCTTAAGCCTCAATAAAGCTTGCCTTGAGTGCTTCAAGTAGTGTGTGCCCGTCTGTTGTG
TGACTCTGGTAACTAGAGATCCCTCAGACCCTTTTAGTCAGTGTGGAAAATCTCTAGCAGTGGCGCCCGA
ACAGGGACTTGAAAGCGAAAGGGAAACCAGAGGAGCTCTCTCGACGCAGGACTCGGCTTGCTGAAGCGCG
CACGGCAAGAGGCGAGGGGCGGCGACTGGTGAGTACGCCAAAAATTTTGACTAGCGGAGGCTAGAAGGAG
AGAGATGGGTGCGAGAGCGTCAGTATTAAGCGGGGGAGAATTAGATCGCGATGGGAAAAAATTCGGTTAA
GGCCAGGGGGAAAGAAAAAATATAAATTAAAACATATAGTATGGGCAAGCAGGGAGCTAGAACGATTCGC
AGTTAATCCTGGCCTGTTAGAAACATCAGAAGGCTGTAGACAAATACTGGGACAGCTACAACCATCCCTT
CAGACAGGATCAGAAGAACTTAGATCATTATATAATACAGTAGCAACCCTCTATTGTGTGCATCAAAGGA
TAGAGATAAAAGACACCAAGGAAGCTTTAGACAAGATAGAGGAAGAGCAAAACAAAAGTAAGACCACCGC
ACAGCAAGCGGCCGCTGATCTTCAGACCTGGAGGAGGAGATATGAGGGACAATTGGAGAAGTGAATTATA
TAAATATAAAGTAGTAAAAATTGAACCATTAGGAGTAGCACCCACCAAGGCAAAGAGAAGAGTGGTGCAG
AGAGAAAAAAGAGCAGTGGGAATAGGAGCTTTGTTCCTTGGGTTCTTGGGAGCAGCAGGAAGCACTATGG
GCGCAGCGTCAATGACGCTGACGGTACAGGCCAGACAATTATTGTCTGGTATAGTGCAGCAGCAGAACAA
TTTGCTGAGGGCTATTGAGGCGCAACAGCATCTGTTGCAACTCACAGTCTGGGGCATCAAGCAGCTCCAG
GCAAGAATCCTGGCTGTGGAAAGATACCTAAAGGATCAACAGCTCCTGGGGATTTGGGGTTGCTCTGGAA
AACTCATTTGCACCACTGCTGTGCCTTGGAATGCTAGTTGGAGTAATAAATCTCTGGAACAGATTTGGAA
TCACACGACCTGGATGGAGTGGGACAGAGAAATTAACAATTACACAAGCTTAATACACTCCTTAATTGAA
GAATCGCAAAACCAGCAAGAAAAGAATGAACAAGAATTATTGGAATTAGATAAATGGGCAAGTTTGTGGA
ATTGGTTTAACATAACAAATTGGCTGTGGTATATAAAATTATTCATAATGATAGTAGGAGGCTTGGTAGG
TTTAAGAATAGTTTTTGCTGTACTTTCTATAGTGAATAGAGTTAGGCAGGGATATTCACCATTATCGTTT
CAGACCCACCTCCCAACCCCGAGGGGACCCGACAGGCCCGAAGGAATAGAAGAAGAAGGTGGAGAGAGAG
ACAGAGACAGATCCATTCGATTAGTGAACGGATCGGCACTGCGTGCGCCAATTCTGCAGACAAATGGCAG
TATTCATCCACAATTTTAAAAGAAAAGGGGGGATTGGGGGGTACAGTGCAGGGGAAAGAATAGTAGACAT
AATAGCAACAGACATACAAACTAAAGAATTACAAAAACAAATTACAAAAATTCAAAATTTTCGGGTTTAT
TACAGGGACAGCAGAGATCCAGTTTGGTTAATTAAGGTACCGATATCACTAGTGTTCCATTAACTGCGCT
AAAAATAATTTTTAAATCTTTTTTAGCTTCTTGCTCTTTTTTGTACGTCTCTGTTTTAGAGCTAGAAATA
GCAAGTTAAAATAAGGCTAGTCCGTTATCAACTTGAAAAAGTGGCACCGAGTCGGTGCTTTTTTGAATTC
GCTAGCTAGGTCTTGAAAGGAGTGGGAATTGGCTCCGGTGCCCGTCAGTGGGCAGAGCGCACATCGCCCA
CAGTCCCCGAGAAGTTGGGGGGAGGGGTCGGCAATTGATCCGGTGCCTAGAGAAGGTGGCGCGGGGTAAA
CTGGGAAAGTGATGTCGTGTACTGGCTCCGCCTTTTTCCCGAGGGTGGGGGAGAACCGTATATAAGTGCA
GTAGTCGCCGTGAACGTTCTTTTTCGCAACGGGTTTGCCGCCAGAACACAGGACCGGTTCTAGAGCGCTG
CCACCATGGACAAGAAGTACAGCATCGGCCTGGCCATCGGCACCAACTCTGTGGGCTGGGCCGTGATCAC
CGACGAGTACAAGGTGCCCAGCAAGAAATTCAAGGTGCTGGGCAACACCGACCGGCACAGCATCAAGAAG
AACCTGATCGGAGCCCTGCTGTTCGACAGCGGCGAAACAGCCGAGGCCACCCGGCTGAAGAGAACCGCCA
GAAGAAGATACACCAGACGGAAGAACCGGATCTGCTATCTGCAAGAGATCTTCAGCAACGAGATGGCCAA
GGTGGACGACAGCTTCTTCCACAGACTGGAAGAGTCCTTCCTGGTGGAAGAGGATAAGAAGCACGAGCGG
CACCCCATCTTCGGCAACATCGTGGACGAGGTGGCCTACCACGAGAAGTACCCCACCATCTACCACCTGA
GAAAGAAACTGGTGGACAGCACCGACAAGGCCGACCTGCGGCTGATCTATCTGGCCCTGGCCCACATGAT
CAAGTTCCGGGGCCACTTCCTGATCGAGGGCGACCTGAACCCCGACAACAGCGACGTGGACAAGCTGTTC
ATCCAGCTGGTGCAGACCTACAACCAGCTGTTCGAGGAAAACCCCATCAACGCCAGCGGCGTGGACGCCA
AGGCCATCCTGTCTGCCAGACTGAGCAAGAGCAGACGGCTGGAAAATCTGATCGCCCAGCTGCCCGGCGA
GAAGAAGAATGGCCTGTTCGGAAACCTGATTGCCCTGAGCCTGGGCCTGACCCCCAACTTCAAGAGCAAC
TTCGACCTGGCCGAGGATGCCAAACTGCAGCTGAGCAAGGACACCTACGACGACGACCTGGACAACCTGC
TGGCCCAGATCGGCGACCAGTACGCCGACCTGTTTCTGGCCGCCAAGAACCTGTCCGACGCCATCCTGCT
GAGCGACATCCTGAGAGTGAACACCGAGATCACCAAGGCCCCCCTGAGCGCCTCTATGATCAAGAGATAC
GACGAGCACCACCAGGACCTGACCCTGCTGAAAGCTCTCGTGCGGCAGCAGCTGCCTGAGAAGTACAAAG
AGATTTTCTTCGACCAGAGCAAGAACGGCTACGCCGGCTACATTGACGGCGGAGCCAGCCAGGAAGAGTT
CTACAAGTTCATCAAGCCCATCCTGGAAAAGATGGACGGCACCGAGGAACTGCTCGTGAAGCTGAACAGA
GAGGACCTGCTGCGGAAGCAGCGGACCTTCGACAACGGCAGCATCCCCCACCAGATCCACCTGGGAGAGC
TGCACGCCATTCTGCGGCGGCAGGAAGATTTTTACCCATTCCTGAAGGACAACCGGGAAAAGATCGAGAA
GATCCTGACCTTCCGCATCCCCTACTACGTGGGCCCTCTGGCCAGGGGAAACAGCAGATTCGCCTGGATG
ACCAGAAAGAGCGAGGAAACCATCACCCCCTGGAACTTCGAGGAAGTGGTGGACAAGGGCGCTTCCGCCC
AGAGCTTCATCGAGCGGATGACCAACTTCGATAAGAACCTGCCCAACGAGAAGGTGCTGCCCAAGCACAG
CCTGCTGTACGAGTACTTCACCGTGTATAACGAGCTGACCAAAGTGAAATACGTGACCGAGGGAATGAGA
AAGCCCGCCTTCCTGAGCGGCGAGCAGAAAAAGGCCATCGTGGACCTGCTGTTCAAGACCAACCGGAAAG
TGACCGTGAAGCAGCTGAAAGAGGACTACTTCAAGAAAATCGAGTGCTTCGACTCCGTGGAAATCTCCGG
CGTGGAAGATCGGTTCAACGCCTCCCTGGGCACATACCACGATCTGCTGAAAATTATCAAGGACAAGGAC
TTCCTGGACAATGAGGAAAACGAGGACATTCTGGAAGATATCGTGCTGACCCTGACACTGTTTGAGGACA
GAGAGATGATCGAGGAACGGCTGAAAACCTATGCCCACCTGTTCGACGACAAAGTGATGAAGCAGCTGAA
GCGGCGGAGATACACCGGCTGGGGCAGGCTGAGCCGGAAGCTGATCAACGGCATCCGGGACAAGCAGTCC
GGCAAGACAATCCTGGATTTCCTGAAGTCCGACGGCTTCGCCAACAGAAACTTCATGCAGCTGATCCACG
ACGACAGCCTGACCTTTAAAGAGGACATCCAGAAAGCCCAGGTGTCCGGCCAGGGCGATAGCCTGCACGA
GCACATTGCCAATCTGGCCGGCAGCCCCGCCATTAAGAAGGGCATCCTGCAGACAGTGAAGGTGGTGGAC
GAGCTCGTGAAAGTGATGGGCCGGCACAAGCCCGAGAACATCGTGATCGAAATGGCCAGAGAGAACCAGA
CCACCCAGAAGGGACAGAAGAACAGCCGCGAGAGAATGAAGCGGATCGAAGAGGGCATCAAAGAGCTGGG
CAGCCAGATCCTGAAAGAACACCCCGTGGAAAACACCCAGCTGCAGAACGAGAAGCTGTACCTGTACTAC
CTGCAGAATGGGCGGGATATGTACGTGGACCAGGAACTGGACATCAACCGGCTGTCCGACTACGATGTGG
ACGCCATCGTGCCTCAGAGCTTTCTGAAGGACGACTCCATCGACAACAAGGTGCTGACCAGAAGCGACAA
GAACCGGGGCAAGAGCGACAACGTGCCCTCCGAAGAGGTCGTGAAGAAGATGAAGAACTACTGGCGGCAG
CTGCTGAACGCCAAGCTGATTACCCAGAGAAAGTTCGACAATCTGACCAAGGCCGAGAGAGGCGGCCTGA
GCGAACTGGATAAGGCCGGCTTCATCAAGAGACAGCTGGTGGAAACCCGGCAGATCACAAAGCACGTGGC
ACAGATCCTGGACTCCCGGATGAACACTAAGTACGACGAGAATGACAAGCTGATCCGGGAAGTGAAAGTG
ATCACCCTGAAGTCCAAGCTGGTGTCCGATTTCCGGAAGGATTTCCAGTTTTACAAAGTGCGCGAGATCA
ACAACTACCACCACGCCCACGACGCCTACCTGAACGCCGTCGTGGGAACCGCCCTGATCAAAAAGTACCC
TAAGCTGGAAAGCGAGTTCGTGTACGGCGACTACAAGGTGTACGACGTGCGGAAGATGATCGCCAAGAGC
GAGCAGGAAATCGGCAAGGCTACCGCCAAGTACTTCTTCTACAGCAACATCATGAACTTTTTCAAGACCG
AGATTACCCTGGCCAACGGCGAGATCCGGAAGCGGCCTCTGATCGAGACAAACGGCGAAACCGGGGAGAT
CGTGTGGGATAAGGGCCGGGATTTTGCCACCGTGCGGAAAGTGCTGAGCATGCCCCAAGTGAATATCGTG
AAAAAGACCGAGGTGCAGACAGGCGGCTTCAGCAAAGAGTCTATCCTGCCCAAGAGGAACAGCGATAAGC
TGATCGCCAGAAAGAAGGACTGGGACCCTAAGAAGTACGGCGGCTTCGACAGCCCCACCGTGGCCTATTC
TGTGCTGGTGGTGGCCAAAGTGGAAAAGGGCAAGTCCAAGAAACTGAAGAGTGTGAAAGAGCTGCTGGGG
ATCACCATCATGGAAAGAAGCAGCTTCGAGAAGAATCCCATCGACTTTCTGGAAGCCAAGGGCTACAAAG
AAGTGAAAAAGGACCTGATCATCAAGCTGCCTAAGTACTCCCTGTTCGAGCTGGAAAACGGCCGGAAGAG
AATGCTGGCCTCTGCCGGCGAACTGCAGAAGGGAAACGAACTGGCCCTGCCCTCCAAATATGTGAACTTC
CTGTACCTGGCCAGCCACTATGAGAAGCTGAAGGGCTCCCCCGAGGATAATGAGCAGAAACAGCTGTTTG
TGGAACAGCACAAGCACTACCTGGACGAGATCATCGAGCAGATCAGCGAGTTCTCCAAGAGAGTGATCCT
GGCCGACGCTAATCTGGACAAAGTGCTGTCCGCCTACAACAAGCACCGGGATAAGCCCATCAGAGAGCAG
GCCGAGAATATCATCCACCTGTTTACCCTGACCAATCTGGGAGCCCCTGCCGCCTTCAAGTACTTTGACA
CCACCATCGACCGGAAGAGGTACACCAGCACCAAAGAGGTGCTGGACGCCACCCTGATCCACCAGAGCAT
CACCGGCCTGTACGAGACACGGATCGACCTGTCTCAGCTGGGAGGCGACAAGCGACCTGCCGCCACAAAG
AAGGCTGGACAGGCTAAGAAGAAGAAAGGATCCAAATTCAGTGCTAAGAGGCTGCAGACCACAAGACTGG
GAAACCACTTGGAAGACCGAGTGAACAAATTTTTGCGGCGCCAGAATCACCCTGAAGCCGGGGAGGTTTT
TGTCCGAGTGGTGGCCAGCTCAGACAAGACGGTGGAGGTCAAGCCCGGGATGAAGTCACGGTTTGTGGAT
TCTGGGGAAATGTCTGAATCTTTCCCATATCGAACCAAAGCTCTGTTTGCTTTTGAGGAAATTGACGGCG
TGGATGTCTGCTTTTTTGGAATGCACGTCCAAGAATACGGCTCTGATTGCCCCCCTCCAAACACGAGGCG
TGTGTACATTTCTTATCTGGATAGTATTCATTTCTTCCGGCCACGTTGCCTCCGCACAGCCGTTTACCAT
GAGATCCTTATTGGATATTTAGAGTATGTGAAGAAATTAGGGTATGTGACAGGGCACATCTGGGCCTGTC
CTCCAAGTGAAGGAGATGATTACATCTTCCATTGCCACCCACCTGATCAAAAAATACCCAAGCCAAAACG
ACTGCAGGAGTGGTACAAAAAGATGCTGGACAAGGCGTTTGCAGAGCGGATCATCCATGACTACAAGGAT
ATTTTCAAACAAGCAACTGAAGACAGGCTCACCAGTGCCAAGGAACTGCCCTATTTTGAAGGTGATTTCT
GGCCCAATGTGTTAGAAGAGAGCATTAAGGAACTAGAACAAGAAGAAGAGGAGAGGAAAAAGGAAGAGAG
CACTGCAGCCAGTGAAACCACTGAGGGCAGTCAGGGCGACAGCAAGAATGCCAAGAAGAAGAACAACAAG
AAAACCAACAAGAACAAAAGCAGCATCAGCCGCGCCAACAAGAAGAAGCCCAGCATGCCCAACGTGTCCA
ATGACCTGTCCCAGAAGCTGTATGCCACCATGGAGAAGCACAAGGAGGTCTTCTTCGTGATCCACCTGCA
CGCTGGGCCTGTCATCAACACCCTGCCCCCCATCGTCGACCCCGACCCCCTGCTCAGCTGTGACCTCATG
GATGGGCGCGACGCCTTCCTCACCCTCGCCAGAGACAAGCACTGGGAGTTCTCCTCCTTGCGCCGCTCCA
AGTGGTCCACGCTCTGCATGCTGGTGGAGCTGCACACCCAGGGCCAGGACGGATCCGATTACAAAGACGA
TGACGATAAGGGATCCGGCGCAACAAACTTCTCTCTGCTGAAACAAGCCGGAGATGTCGAAGAGAATCCT
GGACCGACCGAGTACAAGCCCACGGTGCGCCTCGCCACCCGCGACGACGTCCCCAGGGCCGTACGCACCC
TCGCCGCCGCGTTCGCCGACTACCCCGCCACGCGCCACACCGTCGATCCGGACCGCCACATCGAGCGGGT
CACCGAGCTGCAAGAACTCTTCCTCACGCGCGTCGGGCTCGACATCGGCAAGGTGTGGGTCGCGGACGAC
GGCGCCGCGGTGGCGGTCTGGACCACGCCGGAGAGCGTCGAAGCGGGGGCGGTGTTCGCCGAGATCGGCC
CGCGCATGGCCGAGTTGAGCGGTTCCCGGCTGGCCGCGCAGCAACAGATGGAAGGCCTCCTGGCGCCGCA
CCGGCCCAAGGAGCCCGCGTGGTTCCTGGCCACCGTCGGAGTCTCGCCCGACCACCAGGGCAAGGGTCTG
GGCAGCGCCGTCGTGCTCCCCGGAGTGGAGGCGGCCGAGCGCGCCGGGGTGCCCGCCTTCCTGGAGACCT
CCGCGCCCCGCAACCTCCCCTTCTACGAGCGGCTCGGCTTCACCGTCACCGCCGACGTCGAGGTGCCCGA
AGGACCGCGCACCTGGTGCATGACCCGCAAGCCCGGTGCCTGAACGCGTTAAGTCGACAATCAACCTCTG
GATTACAAAATTTGTGAAAGATTGACTGGTATTCTTAACTATGTTGCTCCTTTTACGCTATGTGGATACG
CTGCTTTAATGCCTTTGTATCATGCTATTGCTTCCCGTATGGCTTT
Features (pLannotate 1.2.2; 34 found; start..end, strand, type, name):
    512..531     +  misc_feature   cPPT/CTS (fragment): central polypurine tract and central termination sequence of HIV-1
    533..766     +  LTR            3' LTR (ΔU3): self-inactivating 3' long terminal repeat (LTR) from HIV-1
    798..1022    +  polyA_signal   bGH poly(A) signal: bovine growth hormone polyadenylation signal
   1026..1047    +  promoter       SV40 promoter (fragment): SV40 enhancer and early promoter
   1068..1496    +  rep_origin     f1 ori (sequence partly withheld): f1 bacteriophage origin of replication; arrow indicates direction of (+) strand synthesis
   1510..1839    +  promoter       SV40 promoter: SV40 enhancer and early promoter
   1887..1934    +  promoter       EM7 promoter: synthetic bacterial promoter&nbsp
   1953..2327    +  CDS            BleoR: antibiotic-binding protein; Sh ble from Streptoalloteichus hindustanus; confers resistance to bleomycin, phleomycin, and Zeocin™
   2337..2462    +  CDS            ble (fragment): BLE_KLEPN - Experimental evidence at protein level: Swiss-Prot protein existence level 1. Binding protein with a strong affinity to the bleomycin family of antibiotics. Binds to CL990; an antimitotic-antibiotic compound. From Klebsiella pneumoniae.
   2457..2578    +  polyA_signal   SV40 poly(A) signal: SV40 polyadenylation signal
   2649..2671    -  protein_bind   lac operator (fragment): The lac repressor binds to the lac operator to inhibit transcription in E. coli. This inhibition can be relieved by adding lactose or isopropyl-β-D-thiogalactopyranoside (IPTG). lac repressor encoded by lacI
   2675..2705    -  promoter       lac promoter: promoter for the E. coli lac operon
   2720..2741    -  protein_bind   CAP binding site: CAP binding activates transcription in the presence of cAMP. E. coli catabolite activator protein
   2754..2846    -  CDS            lacI (fragment): lac repressor; lacI; The lac repressor binds to the lac operator to inhibit transcription in E. coli. This inhibition can be relieved by adding lactose or isopropyl-β-D-thiogalactopyranoside (IPTG).
   3029..3617    -  rep_origin     ori: high-copy-number ColE1/pMB1/pBR322/pUC origin of replication
   3788..4648    -  CDS            AmpR: β-lactamase; bla; confers resistance to ampicillin, carbenicillin, and related antibiotics
   4649..4753    -  promoter       AmpR promoter: bla
   4812..4864    -  misc_feature   bom (fragment): basis of mobility region from pBR322
   5019..5398    +  enhancer       CMV enhancer: human cytomegalovirus immediate early enhancer
   5399..5598    +  promoter       CMV promoter: human cytomegalovirus (CMV) immediate early promoter
   5616..5796    +  LTR            5' LTR (truncated): truncated 5' long terminal repeat (LTR) from HIV-1
   5843..5968    +  misc_feature   HIV-1 Ψ: packaging signal of human immunodeficiency virus type 1
   5952..6315    +  CDS            HIV-1 gag (fragment): gag protein from human immunodeficiency virus 1; gag
   6461..6694    +  misc_feature   RRE: The Rev response element (RRE) of HIV-1 allows for Rev-dependent mRNA export from the nucleus to the cytoplasm.
   7071..7171    +  CDS            Rev (fragment): human immunodeficiency virus 1 (HIV-1) Rev protein; rev; enhances nuclear export of unspliced and incompletely spliced viral mRNAs
   7221..7338    +  misc_feature   cPPT/CTS: central polypurine tract and central termination sequence of HIV-1
   7470..7545    +  misc_RNA       gRNA scaffold: guide RNA scaffold for the Streptococcus pyogenes CRISPR/Cas9 system
   7563..7581    +  CDS            small t antigen (fragment): SV40 (simian virus 40) small t antigen
   7607..7818    +  promoter       EF-1α core promoter: core promoter for human elongation factor EF-1α
   7846..9447    +  CDS            dCas9(N): N-terminal portion of catalytically inactive Streptococcus pyogenes dCas9 carrying the D10A mutation (Zetsche et al., 2015)
   9448..11946   +  CDS            Cas9(C): C-terminal portion of Streptococcus pyogenes Cas9 (Zetsche et al., 2015)
  11965..13137   +  CDS            CREBBP (fragment): CBP_HUMAN - Also known as CBP. Experimental evidence at protein level: Swiss-Prot protein existence level 1. Acetylates histones, giving a specific tag for transcriptional activation (PubMed:24616510). Also acetylates non- histone proteins, like DDX21, FBL, IRF2, MAFG, NCOA3, POLR1E/PAF53 and FOXO1 (PubMed:10490106, PubMed:11154691, PubMed:12738767, PubMed:12929931, PubMed:9707565, PubMed:24207024, PubMed:28790157, PubMed:30540930). Binds specifically to phosphorylated CREB and enhances its transcriptional activity toward cAMP-responsive genes. Acts as a coactivator of ALX1. Acts as a circadia
  13233..13830   +  CDS            PuroR (fragment): puromycin N-acetyltransferase; pac from Streptomyces; confers resistance to puromycin
  13846..461     +  misc_feature   WPRE (across the origin): woodchuck hepatitis virus posttranscriptional regulatory element
