[The description below was written by a language model from this plasmid's Addgene catalogue record and pLannotate feature annotations shown in this document.]
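Description:
dCas9-CBP HAT is a lentiviral mammalian expression plasmid built on the LentiCRISPR v2 backbone. It encodes a programmable epigenome-editing activator: catalytically dead Streptococcus pyogenes Cas9 (D10A and H840A) fused at its C terminus to the histone acetyltransferase core of human CBP (CREBBP, amino acids 1323–1701). The fusion carries a C-terminal Flag tag according to the catalogue entry and is driven by an EF-1α promoter, annotated in the sequence as the short core form. A puromycin resistance coding sequence lies downstream of the fusion for selection of transduced mammalian cells, although the feature table does not annotate the linker joining it to the fusion. A WPRE follows to boost transcript stability and expression.

The transfer cassette has the usual third-generation HIV-1 elements. A CMV enhancer/promoter drives a truncated 5' LTR, followed by the Ψ packaging signal with a partial gag, the RRE for Rev-dependent export, the cPPT/CTS, and a self-inactivating ΔU3 3' LTR. A S. pyogenes gRNA scaffold is annotated upstream of the EF-1α promoter, but no U6 or other Pol III promoter appears in the feature table, so the record does not show whether a functional guide expression unit remains. Outside the LTRs, the plasmid has a high-copy ColE1/pUC origin and AmpR for propagation in E. coli. It also carries an f1 ori and an SV40/EM7-driven BleoR cassette.

When directed by a guide RNA to promoters or enhancers, the fusion is intended to deposit histone acetylation and activate target genes. The associated study systematically compared CRISPR-based transcriptional activators.
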