Addgene plasmid #179547: dCas9-CBP HAT
Purpose: encodes S. pyogenes dCas9 with c-terminal fusion of human CBP HAT domain (aa 1323-1701) driven by EF-1alpha promoter
Depositing lab: Isaac Hilton. Depositing organization: Rice University. Publication: Systematic comparison of CRISPR-based transcriptional activators uncovers gene-regulatory features of enhancer-promoter interactions. Wang K, Escobar M, Li J, Mahata B, Goell J, Shah S, Cluck M, Hilton IB. Nucleic Acids Res. 2022 Aug 12;50(14):7842-7855. doi: 10.1093/nar/gkac582. PubMed 35849129.
Backbone
  Vector backbone: LentiCRISPR v2
  Vector type: Mammalian Expression, Lentiviral
  Selectable markers: Puromycin
Growth in bacteria
  Bacterial resistance: Ampicillin, 100 μg/mL
  Growth temperature: 37°C
  Growth strain: NEB Stable
  Copy number: High Copy
Gene/Insert
  Gene/Insert name: S. pyogenes dCas9 with c-terminal fusion of human CBP HAT domain (aa 1323-1701)
  Species: H. sapiens (human)
  Insert size (bp): 5292
  Mutation: D10A; H840A in S.pyogenes Cas9
  Entrez Gene: CREBBP (a.k.a. CBP, KAT3A, MKHK1, RSTS, RSTS1)
  Promoter: EF-1alpha
  Tag / fusion protein: Flag Tag (C terminal on insert)
  Cloning method: Gibson Cloning
  Sequencing primers: 5′ ATCCGGTGCCTAGAGAAGGT
Terms and licenses: Academic/Nonprofit Terms; Industry Terms: Not Available to Industry
How to cite: dCas9-CBP HAT was a gift from Isaac Hilton (Addgene plasmid # 179547 ; http://n2t.net/addgene:179547 ; RRID:Addgene_179547)
